Addgene plasmid #138671: pSECC-sgSIK2-B
Purpose: Expresses a mouse SIK2-targeting sgRNA, Cas9, and Cre-recombinase
Depositing lab: Reuben Shaw. Depositing organization: Salk Institute for Biological Studies. Publication: The AMPK-Related Kinases SIK1 and SIK3 Mediate Key Tumor-Suppressive Effects of LKB1 in NSCLC. Hollstein PE, Eichner LJ, Brun SN, Kamireddy A, Svensson RU, Vera LI, Ross DS, Rymoff TJ, Hutchins A, Galvez HM, Williams AE, Shokhirev MN, Screaton RA, Berdeaux R, Shaw RJ. Cancer Discov. 2019 Nov;9(11):1606-1627. doi: 10.1158/2159-8290.CD-18-1261. Epub 2019 Jul 26. PubMed 31350328.
Backbone
  Vector backbone: pSECC
  Vector type: Lentiviral
Growth in bacteria
  Bacterial resistance: Ampicillin, 100 μg/mL
  Growth temperature: 30°C
  Growth strain: NEB Stable
  Copy number: Unknown
Gene/Insert
  Gene/Insert name: sgSIK2 mouse
  gRNA/shRNA sequence: GGTGGGGTTCTACGACATCG
  Species: M. musculus (mouse)
  Entrez Gene: Sik2 (a.k.a. G630080D20Rik, Snf1lk2)
  Promoter: hU6
  Cloning method: Restriction Enzyme; 5′ cloning site unknown (unknown if destroyed)
Terms and licenses: Academic/Nonprofit Terms; Industry Terms: Not Available to Industry
How to cite: pSECC-sgSIK2-B was a gift from Reuben Shaw (Addgene plasmid # 138671 ; http://n2t.net/addgene:138671 ; RRID:Addgene_138671)
