[The description below was written by a language model from this plasmid's Addgene catalogue record and pLannotate feature annotations shown in this document.]
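Description:
pSECC-sgSIK2-B is a 12 kb HIV-1-based lentiviral transfer plasmid built on the pSECC backbone, an all-in-one design that delivers a CRISPR guide RNA, Cas9 and Cre recombinase from a single provirus. In bacteria it is maintained through a high-copy ColE1/pUC-type origin and selected with ampicillin via the β-lactamase gene. The viral portion begins with a CMV enhancer/promoter fused to a truncated 5' LTR, which drives genomic RNA production in packaging cells. It is followed by the Ψ packaging signal with a partial gag sequence, the Rev response element for Rev-dependent nuclear export, and cPPT/CTS elements, of which two copies are annotated. A WPRE sits downstream of the payload to boost transcript expression, followed by a nef fragment and a second truncated LTR that closes the vector genome.

The payload has two expression units. A human U6 RNA polymerase III promoter drives a guide targeting mouse Sik2, fused to the Streptococcus pyogenes gRNA scaffold. Downstream, an EF-1α core promoter drives S. pyogenes Cas9, which the annotation software splits into contiguous N- and C-terminal halves that together span the coding sequence, followed by Cre recombinase. The element linking Cas9 and Cre is not annotated in the feature table, so the record does not state how the two are co-expressed.

Transduced cells thus receive Cre, which recombines loxP-flanked alleles, together with Cas9-mediated disruption of Sik2. The associated publication concerns AMPK-related kinases as mediators of LKB1 tumour suppression in non-small cell lung cancer. This is consistent with testing Sik2 loss in Cre-activated mouse tumour models, although the record does not spell out that application. The "B" suffix suggests it is one of several guides against the gene.
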