Features (pLannotate 1.2.2; 23 found; start..end, strand, type, name):
     30..82      -  misc_feature   bom (fragment): basis of mobility region from pBR322
    237..616     +  enhancer       CMV enhancer: human cytomegalovirus immediate early enhancer
    617..816     +  promoter       CMV promoter: human cytomegalovirus (CMV) immediate early promoter
    834..1014    +  LTR            5' LTR (truncated): truncated 5' long terminal repeat (LTR) from HIV-1
   1061..1186    +  misc_feature   HIV-1 Ψ: packaging signal of human immunodeficiency virus type 1
   1170..1508    +  CDS            HIV-1 gag (fragment): gag protein from human immunodeficiency virus 1; gag
   1683..1916    +  misc_feature   RRE: The Rev response element (RRE) of HIV-1 allows for Rev-dependent mRNA export from the nucleus to the cytoplasm.
   2293..2393    +  CDS            Rev (fragment): human immunodeficiency virus 1 (HIV-1) Rev protein; rev; enhances nuclear export of unspliced and incompletely spliced viral mRNAs
   2443..2560    +  misc_feature   cPPT/CTS: central polypurine tract and central termination sequence of HIV-1
   2660..2900    +  promoter       U6 promoter: RNA polymerase III promoter for human U6 snRNA
   2929..3004    +  misc_RNA       gRNA scaffold: guide RNA scaffold for the Streptococcus pyogenes CRISPR/Cas9 system
   3052..3169    +  misc_feature   cPPT/CTS: central polypurine tract and central termination sequence of HIV-1
   3268..3479    +  promoter       EF-1α core promoter: core promoter for human elongation factor EF-1α
   3608..5209    +  CDS            Cas9(N): N-terminal portion of Streptococcus pyogenes Cas9 (Zetsche et al., 2015)
   5210..7708    +  CDS            Cas9(C): C-terminal portion of Streptococcus pyogenes Cas9 (Zetsche et al., 2015)
   7851..8881    +  CDS            Cre (fragment): site-specific recombinase Cre is a site-specific recombinase from bacteriophage P1. Recombination occurs at loxP sequences.
   8934..9522    +  misc_feature   WPRE: woodchuck hepatitis virus posttranscriptional regulatory element
   9523..9542    +  misc_feature   MCS (fragment): pBluescript multiple cloning site
   9544..10044   +  CDS            nef (fragment): NEF_HV1LA - Experimental evidence at protein level: Swiss-Prot protein existence level 1. Extracellular Nef protein targets CD4(+) T-lymphocytes for apoptosis by interacting with CXCR4 surface receptors. From Human immunodeficiency virus type 1 group M subtype B (isolate Lai) (HIV-1).
  10051..10231   +  LTR            5' LTR (truncated): truncated 5' long terminal repeat (LTR) from HIV-1
  10293..10881   -  rep_origin     ori: high-copy-number ColE1/pMB1/pBR322/pUC origin of replication
  11052..11912   -  CDS            AmpR: β-lactamase; bla; confers resistance to ampicillin, carbenicillin, and related antibiotics
  11913..12017   -  promoter       AmpR promoter: bla
>Addgene plasmid #138671 | pSECC-sgSIK2-B | addgene full sequence | sequence record 273695 | Addgene NGS Result
TCGACGGATCGGGAGATCTCCCGATCCCCTATGGTGCACTCTCAGTACAATCTGCTCTGATGCCGCATAG
TTAAGCCAGTATCTGCTCCCTGCTTGTGTGTTGGAGGTCGCTGAGTAGTGCGCGAGCAAAATTTAAGCTA
CAACAAGGCAAGGCTTGACCGACAATTGCATGAAGAATCTGCTTAGGGTTAGGCGTTTTGCGCTGCTTCG
CGATGTACGGGCCAGATATACGCGTTGACATTGATTATTGACTAGTTATTAATAGTAATCAATTACGGGG
TCATTAGTTCATAGCCCATATATGGAGTTCCGCGTTACATAACTTACGGTAAATGGCCCGCCTGGCTGAC
CGCCCAACGACCCCCGCCCATTGACGTCAATAATGACGTATGTTCCCATAGTAACGCCAATAGGGACTTT
CCATTGACGTCAATGGGTGGAGTATTTACGGTAAACTGCCCACTTGGCAGTACATCAAGTGTATCATATG
CCAAGTACGCCCCCTATTGACGTCAATGACGGTAAATGGCCCGCCTGGCATTATGCCCAGTACATGACCT
TATGGGACTTTCCTACTTGGCAGTACATCTACGTATTAGTCATCGCTATTACCATGGTGATGCGGTTTTG
GCAGTACATCAATGGGCGTGGATAGCGGTTTGACTCACGGGGATTTCCAAGTCTCCACCCCATTGACGTC
AATGGGAGTTTGTTTTGGCACCAAAATCAACGGGACTTTCCAAAATGTCGTAACAACTCCGCCCCATTGA
CGCAAATGGGCGGTAGGCGTGTACGGTGGGAGGTCTATATAAGCAGCGCGTTTTGCCTGTACTGGGTCTC
TCTGGTTAGACCAGATCTGAGCCTGGGAGCTCTCTGGCTAACTAGGGAACCCACTGCTTAAGCCTCAATA
AAGCTTGCCTTGAGTGCTTCAAGTAGTGTGTGCCCGTCTGTTGTGTGACTCTGGTAACTAGAGATCCCTC
AGACCCTTTTAGTCAGTGTGGAAAATCTCTAGCAGTGGCGCCCGAACAGGGACTTGAAAGCGAAAGGGAA
ACCAGAGGAGCTCTCTCGACGCAGGACTCGGCTTGCTGAAGCGCGCACGGCAAGAGGCGAGGGGCGGCGA
CTGGTGAGTACGCCAAAAATTTTGACTAGCGGAGGCTAGAAGGAGAGAGATGGGTGCGAGAGCGTCAGTA
TTAAGCGGGGGAGAATTAGATCGCGATGGGAAAAAATTCGGTTAAGGCCAGGGGGAAAGAAAAAATATAA
ATTAAAACATATAGTATGGGCAAGCAGGGAGCTAGAACGATTCGCAGTTAATCCTGGCCTGTTAGAAACA
TCAGAAGGCTGTAGACAAATACTGGGACAGCTACAACCATCCCTTCAGACAGGATCAGAAGAACTTAGAT
CATTATATAATACAGTAGCAACCCTCTATTGTGTGCATCAAAGGATAGAGATAAAAGACACCAAGGAAGC
TTTAGACAAGATAGAGGAAGAGCAAAACAAAAGTAAGACCACCGCACAGCAAGCGGCCGGCCGCTGATCT
TCAGACCTGGAGGAGGAGATATGAGGGACAATTGGAGAAGTGAATTATATAAATATAAAGTAGTAAAAAT
TGAACCATTAGGAGTAGCACCCACCAAGGCAAAGAGAAGAGTGGTGCAGAGAGAAAAAAGAGCAGTGGGA
ATAGGAGCTTTGTTCCTTGGGTTCTTGGGAGCAGCAGGAAGCACTATGGGCGCAGCGTCAATGACGCTGA
CGGTACAGGCCAGACAATTATTGTCTGGTATAGTGCAGCAGCAGAACAATTTGCTGAGGGCTATTGAGGC
GCAACAGCATCTGTTGCAACTCACAGTCTGGGGCATCAAGCAGCTCCAGGCAAGAATCCTGGCTGTGGAA
AGATACCTAAAGGATCAACAGCTCCTGGGGATTTGGGGTTGCTCTGGAAAACTCATTTGCACCACTGCTG
TGCCTTGGAATGCTAGTTGGAGTAATAAATCTCTGGAACAGATTTGGAATCACACGACCTGGATGGAGTG
GGACAGAGAAATTAACAATTACACAAGCTTAATACACTCCTTAATTGAAGAATCGCAAAACCAGCAAGAA
AAGAATGAACAAGAATTATTGGAATTAGATAAATGGGCAAGTTTGTGGAATTGGTTTAACATAACAAATT
GGCTGTGGTATATAAAATTATTCATAATGATAGTAGGAGGCTTGGTAGGTTTAAGAATAGTTTTTGCTGT
ACTTTCTATAGTGAATAGAGTTAGGCAGGGATATTCACCATTATCGTTTCAGACCCACCTCCCAACCCCG
AGGGGACCCGACAGGCCCGAAGGAATAGAAGAAGAAGGTGGAGAGAGAGACAGAGACAGATCCATTCGAT
TAGTGAACGGATCGGCACTGCGTGCGCCAATTCTGCAGACAAATGGCAGTATTCATCCACAATTTTAAAA
GAAAAGGGGGGATTGGGGGGTACAGTGCAGGGGAAAGAATAGTAGACATAATAGCAACAGACATACAAAC
TAAAGAATTACAAAAACAAATTACAAAAATTCAAAATTTTCGGGTTTATTACAGGGACAGCAGAGATCCA
GTTTGGTTAGTACCGGGCCCGGGTCGACTAGTGATCAGTGTGAGGGAGTGTAAAGCTGGGTTTCCCAGAG
AGGGCCTATTTCCCATGATTCCTTCATATTTGCATATACGATACAAGGCTGTTAGAGAGATAATTAGAAT
TAATTTGACTGTAAACACAAAGATATTAGTACAAAATACGTGACGTAGAAAGTAATAATTTCTTGGGTAG
TTTGCAGTTTTAAAATTATGTTTTAAAATGGACTATCATATGCTTACCGTAACTTGAAAGTATTTCGATT
TCTTGGCTTTATATATCTTGTGGAAAGGACGAAACACCGGTGGGGTTCTACGACATCGGTTTTAGAGCTA
GAAATAGCAAGTTAAAATAAGGCTAGTCCGTTATCAACTTGAAAAAGTGGCACCGAGTCGGTGCTTTTTT
GAATTCTAGATCTTGAGACAAATGGCAGTATTCATCCACAATTTTAAAAGAAAAGGGGGGATTGGGGGGT
ACAGTGCAGGGGAAAGAATAGTAGACATAATAGCAACAGACATACAAACTAAAGAATTACAAAAACAAAT
TACAAAAATTCAAAATTTTCGGGTTTATTACAGGGACAGCAGAGATCCACTTTGGCGCCGGCAAACCGCT
GTTCCTAGGAATCCCGAGGCCTTCGAGTGGCTCCGGTGCCCGTCAGTGGGCAGAGCGCACATCGCCCACA
GTCCCCGAGAAGTTGGGGGGAGGGGTCGGCAATTGAACCGGTGCCTAGAGAAGGTGGCGCGGGGTAAACT
GGGAAAGTGATGTCGTGTACTGGCTCCGCCTTTTTCCCGAGGGTGGGGGAGAACCGTATATAAGTGCAGT
AGTCGCCGTGAACGTTCTTTTTCGCAACGGGTTTGCCGCCAGAACACAGGTGTCGTGACGCGGGACCCGA
CATTAGCGCTACAGCTTAAGCGGGCCACCATGGATTACAAAGACGATGACGATAAGATGGCCCCAAAGAA
GAAGCGGAAGGTCGGTATCCACGGAGTCCCAGCAGCCGACAAGAAGTACAGCATCGGCCTGGACATCGGC
ACCAACTCTGTGGGCTGGGCCGTGATCACCGACGAGTACAAGGTGCCCAGCAAGAAATTCAAGGTGCTGG
GCAACACCGACCGGCACAGCATCAAGAAGAACCTGATCGGAGCCCTGCTGTTCGACAGCGGCGAAACAGC
CGAGGCCACCCGGCTGAAGAGAACCGCCAGAAGAAGATACACCAGACGGAAGAACCGGATCTGCTATCTG
CAAGAGATCTTCAGCAACGAGATGGCCAAGGTGGACGACAGCTTCTTCCACAGACTGGAAGAGTCCTTCC
TGGTGGAAGAGGATAAGAAGCACGAGCGGCACCCCATCTTCGGCAACATCGTGGACGAGGTGGCCTACCA
CGAGAAGTACCCCACCATCTACCACCTGAGAAAGAAACTGGTGGACAGCACCGACAAGGCCGACCTGCGG
CTGATCTATCTGGCCCTGGCCCACATGATCAAGTTCCGGGGCCACTTCCTGATCGAGGGCGACCTGAACC
CCGACAACAGCGACGTGGACAAGCTGTTCATCCAGCTGGTGCAGACCTACAACCAGCTGTTCGAGGAAAA
CCCCATCAACGCCAGCGGCGTGGACGCCAAGGCCATCCTGTCTGCCAGACTGAGCAAGAGCAGACGGCTG
GAAAATCTGATCGCCCAGCTGCCCGGCGAGAAGAAGAATGGCCTGTTCGGAAACCTGATTGCCCTGAGCC
TGGGCCTGACCCCCAACTTCAAGAGCAACTTCGACCTGGCCGAGGATGCCAAACTGCAGCTGAGCAAGGA
CACCTACGACGACGACCTGGACAACCTGCTGGCCCAGATCGGCGACCAGTACGCCGACCTGTTTCTGGCC
GCCAAGAACCTGTCCGACGCCATCCTGCTGAGCGACATCCTGAGAGTGAACACCGAGATCACCAAGGCCC
CCCTGAGCGCCTCTATGATCAAGAGATACGACGAGCACCACCAGGACCTGACCCTGCTGAAAGCTCTCGT
GCGGCAGCAGCTGCCTGAGAAGTACAAAGAGATTTTCTTCGACCAGAGCAAGAACGGCTACGCCGGCTAC
ATTGACGGCGGAGCCAGCCAGGAAGAGTTCTACAAGTTCATCAAGCCCATCCTGGAAAAGATGGACGGCA
CCGAGGAACTGCTCGTGAAGCTGAACAGAGAGGACCTGCTGCGGAAGCAGCGGACCTTCGACAACGGCAG
CATCCCCCACCAGATCCACCTGGGAGAGCTGCACGCCATTCTGCGGCGGCAGGAAGATTTTTACCCATTC
CTGAAGGACAACCGGGAAAAGATCGAGAAGATCCTGACCTTCCGCATCCCCTACTACGTGGGCCCTCTGG
CCAGGGGAAACAGCAGATTCGCCTGGATGACCAGAAAGAGCGAGGAAACCATCACCCCCTGGAACTTCGA
GGAAGTGGTGGACAAGGGCGCTTCCGCCCAGAGCTTCATCGAGCGGATGACCAACTTCGATAAGAACCTG
CCCAACGAGAAGGTGCTGCCCAAGCACAGCCTGCTGTACGAGTACTTCACCGTGTATAACGAGCTGACCA
AAGTGAAATACGTGACCGAGGGAATGAGAAAGCCCGCCTTCCTGAGCGGCGAGCAGAAAAAGGCCATCGT
GGACCTGCTGTTCAAGACCAACCGGAAAGTGACCGTGAAGCAGCTGAAAGAGGACTACTTCAAGAAAATC
GAGTGCTTCGACTCCGTGGAAATCTCCGGCGTGGAAGATCGGTTCAACGCCTCCCTGGGCACATACCACG
ATCTGCTGAAAATTATCAAGGACAAGGACTTCCTGGACAATGAGGAAAACGAGGACATTCTGGAAGATAT
CGTGCTGACCCTGACACTGTTTGAGGACAGAGAGATGATCGAGGAACGGCTGAAAACCTATGCCCACCTG
TTCGACGACAAAGTGATGAAGCAGCTGAAGCGGCGGAGATACACCGGCTGGGGCAGGCTGAGCCGGAAGC
TGATCAACGGCATCCGGGACAAGCAGTCCGGCAAGACAATCCTGGATTTCCTGAAGTCCGACGGCTTCGC
CAACAGAAACTTCATGCAGCTGATCCACGACGACAGCCTGACCTTTAAAGAGGACATCCAGAAAGCCCAG
GTGTCCGGCCAGGGCGATAGCCTGCACGAGCACATTGCCAATCTGGCCGGCAGCCCCGCCATTAAGAAGG
GCATCCTGCAGACAGTGAAGGTGGTGGACGAGCTCGTGAAAGTGATGGGCCGGCACAAGCCCGAGAACAT
CGTGATCGAAATGGCCAGAGAGAACCAGACCACCCAGAAGGGACAGAAGAACAGCCGCGAGAGAATGAAG
CGGATCGAAGAGGGCATCAAAGAGCTGGGCAGCCAGATCCTGAAAGAACACCCCGTGGAAAACACCCAGC
TGCAGAACGAGAAGCTGTACCTGTACTACCTGCAGAATGGGCGGGATATGTACGTGGACCAGGAACTGGA
CATCAACCGGCTGTCCGACTACGATGTGGACCATATCGTGCCTCAGAGCTTTCTGAAGGACGACTCCATC
GACAACAAGGTGCTGACCAGAAGCGACAAGAACCGGGGCAAGAGCGACAACGTGCCCTCCGAAGAGGTCG
TGAAGAAGATGAAGAACTACTGGCGGCAGCTGCTGAACGCCAAGCTGATTACCCAGAGAAAGTTCGACAA
TCTGACCAAGGCCGAGAGAGGCGGCCTGAGCGAACTGGATAAGGCCGGCTTCATCAAGAGACAGCTGGTG
GAAACCCGGCAGATCACAAAGCACGTGGCACAGATCCTGGACTCCCGGATGAACACTAAGTACGACGAGA
ATGACAAGCTGATCCGGGAAGTGAAAGTGATCACCCTGAAGTCCAAGCTGGTGTCCGATTTCCGGAAGGA
TTTCCAGTTTTACAAAGTGCGCGAGATCAACAACTACCACCACGCCCACGACGCCTACCTGAACGCCGTC
GTGGGAACCGCCCTGATCAAAAAGTACCCTAAGCTGGAAAGCGAGTTCGTGTACGGCGACTACAAGGTGT
ACGACGTGCGGAAGATGATCGCCAAGAGCGAGCAGGAAATCGGCAAGGCTACCGCCAAGTACTTCTTCTA
CAGCAACATCATGAACTTTTTCAAGACCGAGATTACCCTGGCCAACGGCGAGATCCGGAAGCGGCCTCTG
ATCGAGACAAACGGCGAAACCGGGGAGATCGTGTGGGATAAGGGCCGGGATTTTGCCACCGTGCGGAAAG
TGCTGAGCATGCCCCAAGTGAATATCGTGAAAAAGACCGAGGTGCAGACAGGCGGCTTCAGCAAAGAGTC
TATCCTGCCCAAGAGGAACAGCGATAAGCTGATCGCCAGAAAGAAGGACTGGGACCCTAAGAAGTACGGC
GGCTTCGACAGCCCCACCGTGGCCTATTCTGTGCTGGTGGTGGCCAAAGTGGAAAAGGGCAAGTCCAAGA
AACTGAAGAGTGTGAAAGAGCTGCTGGGGATCACCATCATGGAAAGAAGCAGCTTCGAGAAGAATCCCAT
CGACTTTCTGGAAGCCAAGGGCTACAAAGAAGTGAAAAAGGACCTGATCATCAAGCTGCCTAAGTACTCC
CTGTTCGAGCTGGAAAACGGCAGGAAGAGAATGCTGGCCTCTGCCGGCGAACTGCAGAAGGGAAACGAAC
TGGCCCTGCCCTCCAAATATGTGAACTTCCTGTACCTGGCCAGCCACTATGAGAAGCTGAAGGGCTCCCC
CGAGGATAATGAGCAGAAACAGCTGTTTGTGGAACAGCACAAGCACTACCTGGACGAGATCATCGAGCAG
ATCAGCGAGTTCTCCAAGAGAGTGATCCTGGCCGACGCTAATCTGGACAAAGTGCTGTCCGCCTACAACA
AGCACCGGGATAAGCCCATCAGAGAGCAGGCCGAGAATATCATCCACCTGTTTACCCTGACCAATCTGGG
AGCCCCTGCCGCCTTCAAGTACTTTGACACCACCATCGACCGGAAGAGGTACACCAGCACCAAAGAGGTG
CTGGACGCCACCCTGATCCACCAGAGCATCACCGGCCTGTACGAGACACGGATCGACCTGTCTCAGCTGG
GAGGCGACAAGCGTCCTGCTGCTACTAAGAAAGCTGGTCAAGCTAAGAAAAAGAAAGCTAGCGGCAGCGG
CGCCACCAACTTCAGCCTGCTGAAGCAGGCCGGCGACGTGGAGGAGAACCCCGGCCCCATGCCCAAGAAG
AAGAGGAAGGTGTCCAATTTACTGACCGTACACCAAAATTTGCCTGCATTACCGGTCGATGCAACGAGTG
ATGAGGTTCGCAAGAACCTGATGGACATGTTCAGGGATCGCCAGGCGTTTTCTGAGCATACCTGGAAAAT
GCTTCTGTCCGTTTGCCGGTCGTGGGCGGCATGGTGCAAGTTGAATAACCGGAAATGGTTTCCCGCAGAA
CCTGAAGATGTTCGCGATTATCTTCTATATCTTCAGGCGCGCGGTCTGGCAGTAAAAACTATCCAGCAAC
ATTTGGGCCAGCTAAACATGCTTCATCGTCGGTCCGGGCTGCCACGACCAAGTGACAGCAATGCTGTTTC
ACTGGTTATGCGGCGGATCCGAAAAGAAAACGTTGATGCCGGTGAACGTGCAAAACAGGCTCTAGCGTTC
GAACGCACTGATTTCGACCAGGTTCGTTCACTCATGGAAAATAGCGATCGCTGCCAGGATATACGTAATC
TGGCATTTCTGGGGATTGCTTATAACACCCTGTTACGTATAGCCGAAATTGCCAGGATCAGGGTTAAAGA
TATCTCACGTACTGACGGTGGGAGAATGTTAATCCATATTGGCAGAACGAAAACGCTGGTTAGCACCGCA
GGTGTAGAGAAGGCACTTAGCCTGGGGGTAACTAAACTGGTCGAGCGATGGATTTCCGTATCTGGTGTAG
CTGATGATCCGAATAACTACCTGTTTTGCCGGGTCAGAAAAAATGGTGTTGCCGCGCCATCTGCCACCAG
CCAGCTATCAACTCGCGCCCTGGAAGGGATTTTTGAAGCAACTCATCGATTGATTTACGGCGCTAAGGAT
GACTCTGGTCAGAGATACCTGGCCTGGTCTGGACACAGTGCCCGTGTCGGAGCCGCGCGAGATATGGCCC
GCGCTGGAGTTTCAATACCGGGGATCATGCAAGCTGGTGGCTGGACCAATGTAAATATTGTCATGAACTA
TATCCGTAACCTGGATAGTGAAACAGGGGCAATGGTGCGCCTGCTGGAAGATGGCGATTAGAAACGTTGT
TGTTTGGGGTTGAATTACTCTTCTAGACCGCGGCGCGCCCGATAATCAACCTCTGGATTACAAAATTTGT
GAAAGATTGACTGGTATTCTTAACTATGTTGCTCCTTTTACGCTATGTGGATACGCTGCTTTAATGCCTT
TGTATCATGCTATTGCTTCCCGTATGGCTTTCATTTTCTCCTCCTTGTATAAATCCTGGTTGCTGTCTCT
TTATGAGGAGTTGTGGCCCGTTGTCAGGCAACGTGGCGTGGTGTGCACTGTGTTTGCTGACGCAACCCCC
ACTGGTTGGGGCATTGCCACCACCTGTCAGCTCCTTTCCGGGACTTTCGCTTTCCCCCTCCCTATTGCCA
CGGCGGAACTCATCGCCGCCTGCCTTGCCCGCTGCTGGACAGGGGCTCGGCTGTTGGGCACTGACAATTC
CGTGGTGTTGTCGGGGAAATCATCGTCCTTTCCTTGGCTGCTCGCCTGTGTTGCCACCTGGATTCTGCGC
GGGACGTCCTTCTGCTACGTCCCTTCGGCCCTCAATCCAGCGGACCTTCCTTCCCGCGGCCTGCTGCCGG
CTCTGCGGCCTCTTCCGCGTCTTCGCCTTCGCCCTCAGACGAGTCGGATCTCCCTTTGGGCCGCCTCCCC
GCATCGATACCGTCGACCTCGATCGAGACCTAGAAAAACATGGAGCAATCACAAGTAGCAATACAGCAGC
TACCAATGCTGATTGTGCCTGGCTAGAAGCACAAGAGGAGGAGGAGGTGGGTTTTCCAGTCACACCTCAG
GTACCTTTAAGACCAATGACTTACAAGGCAGCTGTAGATCTTAGCCACTTTTTAAAAGAAAAGGGGGGAC
TGGAAGGGCTAATTCACTCCCAACGAAGACAAGATATCCTTGATCTGTGGATCTACCACACACAAGGCTA
CTTCCCTGATTGGCAGAACTACACACCAGGGCCAGGGATCAGATATCCACTGACCTTTGGATGGTGCTAC
AAGCTAGTACCAGTTGAGCAAGAGAAGGTAGAAGAAGCCAATGAAGGAGAGAACACCCGCTTGTTACACC
CTGTGAGCCTGCATGGGATGGATGACCCGGAGAGAGAAGTATTAGAGTGGAGGTTTGACAGCCGCCTAGC
ATTTCATCACATGGCCCGAGAGCTGCATCCGGACTGTACTGGGTCTCTCTGGTTAGACCAGATCTGAGCC
TGGGAGCTCTCTGGCTAACTAGGGAACCCACTGCTTAAGCCTCAATAAAGCTTGCCTTGAGTGCTTCAAG
TAGTGTGTGCCCGTCTGTTGTGTGACTCTGGTAACTAGAGATCCCTCAGACCCTTTTAGTCAGTGTGGAA
AATCTCTAGCAGCATGTGAGCAAAAGGCCAGCAAAAGGCCAGGAACCGTAAAAAGGCCGCGTTGCTGGCG
TTTTTCCATAGGCTCCGCCCCCCTGACGAGCATCACAAAAATCGACGCTCAAGTCAGAGGTGGCGAAACC
CGACAGGACTATAAAGATACCAGGCGTTTCCCCCTGGAAGCTCCCTCGTGCGCTCTCCTGTTCCGACCCT
GCCGCTTACCGGATACCTGTCCGCCTTTCTCCCTTCGGGAAGCGTGGCGCTTTCTCATAGCTCACGCTGT
AGGTATCTCAGTTCGGTGTAGGTCGTTCGCTCCAAGCTGGGCTGTGTGCACGAACCCCCCGTTCAGCCCG
ACCGCTGCGCCTTATCCGGTAACTATCGTCTTGAGTCCAACCCGGTAAGACACGACTTATCGCCACTGGC
AGCAGCCACTGGTAACAGGATTAGCAGAGCGAGGTATGTAGGCGGTGCTACAGAGTTCTTGAAGTGGTGG
CCTAACTACGGCTACACTAGAAGAACAGTATTTGGTATCTGCGCTCTGCTGAAGCCAGTTACCTTCGGAA
AAAGAGTTGGTAGCTCTTGATCCGGCAAACAAACCACCGCTGGTAGCGGTGGTTTTTTTGTTTGCAAGCA
GCAGATTACGCGCAGAAAAAAAGGATCTCAAGAAGATCCTTTGATCTTTTCTACGGGGTCTGACGCTCAG
TGGAACGAAAACTCACGTTAAGGGATTTTGGTCATGAGATTATCAAAAAGGATCTTCACCTAGATCCTTT
TAAATTAAAAATGAAGTTTTAAATCAATCTAAAGTATATATGAGTAAACTTGGTCTGACAGTTACCAATG
CTTAATCAGTGAGGCACCTATCTCAGCGATCTGTCTATTTCGTTCATCCATAGTTGCCTGACTCCCCGTC
GTGTAGATAACTACGATACGGGAGGGCTTACCATCTGGCCCCAGTGCTGCAATGATACCGCGAGACCCAC
GCTCACCGGCTCCAGATTTATCAGCAATAAACCAGCCAGCCGGAAGGGCCGAGCGCAGAAGTGGTCCTGC
AACTTTATCCGCCTCCATCCAGTCTATTAATTGTTGCCGGGAAGCTAGAGTAAGTAGTTCGCCAGTTAAT
AGTTTGCGCAACGTTGTTGCCATTGCTACAGGCATCGTGGTGTCACGCTCGTCGTTTGGTATGGCTTCAT
TCAGCTCCGGTTCCCAACGATCAAGGCGAGTTACATGATCCCCCATGTTGTGCAAAAAAGCGGTTAGCTC
CTTCGGTCCTCCGATCGTTGTCAGAAGTAAGTTGGCCGCAGTGTTATCACTCATGGTTATGGCAGCACTG
CATAATTCTCTTACTGTCATGCCATCCGTAAGATGCTTTTCTGTGACTGGTGAGTACTCAACCAAGTCAT
TCTGAGAATAGTGTATGCGGCGACCGAGTTGCTCTTGCCCGGCGTCAATACGGGATAATACCGCGCCACA
TAGCAGAACTTTAAAAGTGCTCATCATTGGAAAACGTTCTTCGGGGCGAAAACTCTCAAGGATCTTACCG
CTGTTGAGATCCAGTTCGATGTAACCCACTCGTGCACCCAACTGATCTTCAGCATCTTTTACTTTCACCA
GCGTTTCTGGGTGAGCAAAAACAGGAAGGCAAAATGCCGCAAAAAAGGGAATAAGGGCGACACGGAAATG
TTGAATACTCATACTCTTCCTTTTTCAATATTATTGAAGCATTTATCAGGGTTATTGTCTCATGAGCGGA
TACATATTTGAATGTATTTAGAAAAATAAACAAATAGGGGTTCCGCGCACATTTCCCCGAAAAGTGCCAC
CTGACG
