>Addgene plasmid #138671 | pSECC-sgSIK2-B | depositor partial sequence | sequence record 267995 | hU6 FWD Sequence
CCCGTAATTCGATTTCTTGGCTTTATATATCTTGTGGAAGGACGAAACACCGGTGGGGTTCTACGACATC
GGTTTTAGAGCTAGAAATAGCAAGTTAAAATAAGGCTAGTCCGTTATCAACTTGAAAAAGTGGCACCGAG
TCGGTGCTTTTTTGAATTCTAGATCTTGAGACAAATGGCAGTATTCATCCACAATTTTAAAAGAAAAGGG
GGGATTGGGGGGTACAGTGCAGGGGAAAGAATAGTAGACATAATAGCAACAGACATACAAACTAAAGAAT
TACAAAAACAAATTACAAAAATTCAAAATTTTCGGGTTTATTACAGGGACAGCAGAGATCCACTTTGGCG
CCGGCAAACCGCTGTTCCTAGGAATCCCGAGGCCTTCGAGTGGCTCCGGTGCCCGTCAGTGGGCAGAGCG
CACATCGCCCACAGTCCCCGAGAAGTTGGGGGGAGGGGTCGGCAATTGAACCGGTGCCTAGAGAAGGTGG
CGCGGGGTAAACTGGGAAAGTGATGTCGTGTACTGGCTCCGCCTTTTTCCCGAGGGTGGGGGAGAACCGT
ATATAAGTGCAGTAGTCGCCGTGAACGTTCTTTTTCGCAACGGGTTTGCCGCCAGAACACAGGTGTCGTG
ACGCGGGACCCGACATTAGCGCTACAGCTTAAGCGGGCCACCATGGATTACAAAGACGATGACGATAAGA
TGGCCCCAAAGAAGAAGCGGAAGGTCGGTATCCACGGAGTCCCAGCAGCCGACAAGAAGTACAGCATCGG
CCTGGACATCGGCACCAACTCTGTGGGCTGGGCCGTGATCACCGACGAGTACAAGGTGCCCAGCAAGAAA
TTCAAGGTGCTGGGCAACACCGACCGGCACAGCATCAAGAAGAACCTGATCGGAGCCCTGCTGTTCGACA
GCGGCGAAACAGCCGAGGCCACCCGGCTGAGAGACCGCCAGAAGGAAGATACACCAGACGGAAGAACCGG
ATCTGCTATCTGCAAGAGATTCTTCAGCAACGAGATGGCAAGTGGACGACAGCTTCTTCACAGACTGAGA
GTCCTTCCTGGTGAGAGATAGAGCACGAGCGGCACCATCTTCGGCACATCGTGGACGAGTGCTACCACAG
AGTACCCCACCATCTACACTGGNANGACCTGTGACAGCACGGACCAGCGACCTGGCGCTGATCTTATCTN
NCCTNNCCAATGATCANNNCNGNCNNNCTGAATCAGGCGAACTGAAACCGACAAACTACGGCGTACGTGG
ACACAGCCGTGGT
